Addgene plasmid #172485: pCS2 Bighead S-HA
Purpose: for synthesis of mRNA for injection into xenopus laevis embryos
Depositing lab: Edward De Robertis. Depositing organization: University of California, Los Angeles (UCLA). Publication: Bighead is a Wnt antagonist secreted by the Xenopus Spemann organizer that promotes Lrp6 endocytosis. Ding Y, Colozza G, Sosa EA, Moriyama Y, Rundle S, Salwinski L, De Robertis EM. Proc Natl Acad Sci U S A. 2018 Sep 25;115(39):E9135-E9144. doi: 10.1073/pnas.1812117115. Epub 2018 Sep 12. PubMed 30209221.
Backbone
  Vector backbone: pCS2
  Vector type: in vitro mRNA synthesis
Growth in bacteria
  Bacterial resistance: Ampicillin, 100 μg/mL
  Growth temperature: 37°C
  Growth strain: DH5alpha
  Copy number: Unknown
Gene/Insert
  Gene/Insert name: Bighead.S
  Tag / fusion protein: HA (N terminal on backbone); S-HA
Terms and licenses: Academic/Nonprofit Terms; Industry Terms: Not Available to Industry
How to cite: pCS2 Bighead S-HA was a gift from Edward De Robertis (Addgene plasmid # 172485 ; http://n2t.net/addgene:172485 ; RRID:Addgene_172485)
