[The description below was written by a language model from this plasmid's Addgene catalogue record and pLannotate feature annotations shown in this document.]
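Description:
pCS2 Bighead S-HA is a pCS2-based plasmid for in vitro synthesis of mRNA encoding Bighead.S, intended for microinjection into Xenopus laevis embryos. The associated publication title describes Bighead as a Wnt antagonist secreted by the Spemann organizer that promotes Lrp6 endocytosis. The ".S" designation presumably refers to the S-subgenome homeolog of X. laevis, though the record does not say so. The plasmid is about 5 kb and is propagated in E. coli using a high-copy ColE1/pUC-type origin, with ampicillin selection from the β-lactamase gene. An f1 origin and remnants of the lac region (lac promoter and operator, lacZα and lacI fragments) are carried over from the backbone.

The feature table shows the usual pCS2 layout. A simian CMV IE94 enhancer/promoter lies directly upstream of an SP6 promoter, followed by the insert region and then an SV40 polyadenylation signal. SP6 RNA polymerase can therefore produce sense transcripts from the template, and the SV40 signal supplies a 3' processing sequence. The CMV IE94 promoter would also allow expression from the DNA itself in vertebrate cells or embryos. T7 (fragment) and T3 promoters sit downstream in the opposite orientation.

The insert occupies the roughly 830 bp interval between attB1 and attB2 sites, which indicates that the coding sequence was introduced by Gateway recombination. The Bighead open reading frame and the HA epitope were not annotated by the automated tool. The catalogue lists the HA tag as N-terminal on the backbone, but the tag's exact position relative to the coding sequence cannot be confirmed from the features given. The tag allows the protein to be detected or immunoprecipitated after mRNA injection.
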