Features (pLannotate 1.2.2; 16 found; start..end, strand, type, name):
      1..19      +  promoter       SP6 promoter: promoter for bacteriophage SP6 RNA polymerase
     74..98      +  protein_bind   attB1: mutant version of attB; recombination site for the Gateway® BP reaction BP Clonase™
    928..952     -  protein_bind   attB2: mutant version of attB; recombination site for the Gateway® BP reaction BP Clonase™
   1004..1021    -  promoter       T7 promoter (fragment): promoter for bacteriophage T7 RNA polymerase
   1026..1160    -  polyA_signal   SV40 poly(A) signal: SV40 polyadenylation signal
   1273..1291    -  promoter       T3 promoter: promoter for bacteriophage T3 RNA polymerase
   1336..1352    -  protein_bind   lac operator: The lac repressor binds to the lac operator to inhibit transcription in E. coli. This inhibition can be relieved by adding lactose or isopropyl-β-D-thiogalactopyranoside (IPTG). lac repressor encoded by lacI
   1360..1390    -  promoter       lac promoter: promoter for the E. coli lac operon
   1405..1426    -  protein_bind   CAP binding site: CAP binding activates transcription in the presence of cAMP. E. coli catabolite activator protein
   1439..1531    -  CDS            lacI (fragment): lac repressor; lacI; The lac repressor binds to the lac operator to inhibit transcription in E. coli. This inhibition can be relieved by adding lactose or isopropyl-β-D-thiogalactopyranoside (IPTG).
   1714..2302    -  rep_origin     ori: high-copy-number ColE1/pMB1/pBR322/pUC origin of replication
   2473..3333    -  CDS            AmpR: β-lactamase; bla; confers resistance to ampicillin, carbenicillin, and related antibiotics
   3334..3438    -  promoter       AmpR promoter: bla
   3491..3919    -  rep_origin     f1 ori (sequence partly withheld): f1 bacteriophage origin of replication; arrow indicates direction of (+) strand synthesis
   3924..3990    -  CDS            lacZα (fragment): LacZα fragment of β-galactosidase; lacZ fragment
   3997..4974    +  promoter       CMV IE94 promoter: enhancer/promoter region of simian cytomegalovirus major immediate early transcription unit IE94
>Addgene plasmid #172485 | pCS2 Bighead S-HA | addgene full sequence | sequence record 339214 | Addgene NGS Result
ATTTAGGTGACACTATAGAATACAAGCTACTTGTTCTTTTTGCAGGATCCCATCGATTCGAATTCAAGGA
TCAACAAGTTTGTACAAAAAAGCAGGCTACCATGGGTACAGTTTGGCTCTGGATATGCCTAGTTTTACAG
GTTTCTTGGACTTTCCCCATGCACTTTAGGAAACATAATGAACTCACATTGCTGAGAAACAAAGTGGAAA
GCCATGGAGATCCCAATAATTTCATCAAACAAAGCAGAGCAGATACTCCCTTTAAGGAAAGAGTGGGCAC
CTTCCCGGAGATGACTGGTGGGAGACGTAGCAACAGACAGAACATACTGAAATACTATCGTGCGCAGTGT
ACCTACATGAGCCAACCATGGATACAGAGCCAGGATATTATTTACCAACAGGACCCCAGCGCCATGTTCC
TGTTCAAAGTCTATACAGGGTCCTTGAGGCCAACTTTTCCTCATCAGAATCTTTTCAAATACATGAGCAG
AATTTATCGGTGCTGCAAACTTGGGTTTACCTGTAAGAGGGTAAAAGGCCTTCAGGGAACCTGGACTCCT
GGTAGTGGGAAGAAAGAGGTGGAATTCTCCATTGACTCCGACATCTTTAATCTTTCGATTCTAAGGGCTG
AACTCCACTTGGAAGTGTCCCTTGCAAGTAACCAGCTCACAGTTGTTCCGGGCCTTACAGCAAAAGGCAT
CACACTCGCAAGCTTTACAGAATTAAGGAGTGATCATGTCATGGAACTGGCACTGGATGCAATGTCCCTT
TTGCAAATGTTAAAAGAATCAGATACAGAGGATACAAATGAAGATGTAACAGAGCTGAGCTTGGCATTGC
ACTGCATACACAAGGAGCACCCTGTTCCTTGCCATCTCTATGGGGTGTCACTGCTTCACCCACCCTTTCT
AGCTTTTCAGTACGAAGACCCAGCTTTCTTGTACAAAGTGGTTGATCCTTACCCATACGACGTCCCAGAC
TACGCTTAATCGAGCCTCTAGAACTATAGTGAGTCGTATTACGTAGATCCAGACATGATAAGATACATTG
ATGAGTTTGGACAAACCACAACTAGAATGCAGTGAAAAAAATGCTTTATTTGTGAAATTTGTGATGCTAT
TGCTTTATTTGTAACCATTATAAGCTGCAATAAACAAGTTAACAACAACAATTGCATTCATTTTATGTTT
CAGGTTCAGGGGGAGGTGTGGGAGGTTTTTTAATTCGCGGCCGCGGCGCCAATGCATTGGGCCCGGTACC
CAGCTTTTGTTCCCTTTAGTGAGGGTTAATTGCGCGCTTGGCGTAATCATGGTCATAGCTGTTTCCTGTG
TGAAATTGTTATCCGCTCACAATTCCACACAACATACGAGCCGGGAGCATAAAGTGTAAAGCCTGGGGTG
CCTAATGAGTGAGCTAACTCACATTAATTGCGTTGCGCTCACTGCCCGCTTTCCAGTCGGGAAACCTGTC
GTGCCAGCTGCATTAATGAATCGGCCAACGCGCGGGGAGAGGCGGTTTGCGTATTGGGCGCTCTTCCGCT
TCCTCGCTCACTGACTCGCTGCGCTCGGTCGTTCGGCTGCGGCGAGCGGTATCAGCTCACTCAAAGGCGG
TAATACGGTTATCCACAGAATCAGGGGATAACGCAGGAAAGAACATGTGAGCAAAAGGCCAGCAAAAGGC
CAGGAACCGTAAAAAGGCCGCGTTGCTGGCGTTTTTCCATAGGCTCCGCCCCCCTGACGAGCATCACAAA
AATCGACGCTCAAGTCAGAGGTGGCGAAACCCGACAGGACTATAAAGATACCAGGCGTTTCCCCCTGGAA
GCTCCCTCGTGCGCTCTCCTGTTCCGACCCTGCCGCTTACCGGATACCTGTCCGCCTTTCTCCCTTCGGG
AAGCGTGGCGCTTTCTCATAGCTCACGCTGTAGGTATCTCAGTTCGGTGTAGGTCGTTCGCTCCAAGCTG
GGCTGTGTGCACGAACCCCCCGTTCAGCCCGACCGCTGCGCCTTATCCGGTAACTATCGTCTTGAGTCCA
ACCCGGTAAGACACGACTTATCGCCACTGGCAGCAGCCACTGGTAACAGGATTAGCAGAGCGAGGTATGT
AGGCGGTGCTACAGAGTTCTTGAAGTGGTGGCCTAACTACGGCTACACTAGAAGAACAGTATTTGGTATC
TGCGCTCTGCTGAAGCCAGTTACCTTCGGAAAAAGAGTTGGTAGCTCTTGATCCGGCAAACAAACCACCG
CTGGTAGCGGTGGTTTTTTTGTTTGCAAGCAGCAGATTACGCGCAGAAAAAAAGGATCTCAAGAAGATCC
TTTGATCTTTTCTACGGGGTCTGACGCTCAGTGGAACGAAAACTCACGTTAAGGGATTTTGGTCATGAGA
TTATCAAAAAGGATCTTCACCTAGATCCTTTTAAATTAAAAATGAAGTTTTAAATCAATCTAAAGTATAT
ATGAGTAAACTTGGTCTGACAGTTACCAATGCTTAATCAGTGAGGCACCTATCTCAGCGATCTGTCTATT
TCGTTCATCCATAGTTGCCTGACTCCCCGTCGTGTAGATAACTACGATACGGGAGGGCTTACCATCTGGC
CCCAGTGCTGCAATGATACCGCGAGACCCACGCTCACCGGCTCCAGATTTATCAGCAATAAACCAGCCAG
CCGGAAGGGCCGAGCGCAGAAGTGGTCCTGCAACTTTATCCGCCTCCATCCAGTCTATTAATTGTTGCCG
GGAAGCTAGAGTAAGTAGTTCGCCAGTTAATAGTTTGCGCAACGTTGTTGCCATTGCTACAGGCATCGTG
GTGTCACGCTCGTCGTTTGGTATGGCTTCATTCAGCTCCGGTTCCCAACGATCAAGGCGAGTTACATGAT
CCCCCATGTTGTGCAAAAAAGCGGTTAGCTCCTTCGGTCCTCCGATCGTTGTCAGAAGTAAGTTGGCCGC
AGTGTTATCACTCATGGTTATGGCAGCACTGCATAATTCTCTTACTGTCATGCCATCCGTAAGATGCTTT
TCTGTGACTGGTGAGTACTCAACCAAGTCATTCTGAGAATAGTGTATGCGGCGACCGAGTTGCTCTTGCC
CGGCGTCAATACGGGATAATACCGCGCCACATAGCAGAACTTTAAAAGTGCTCATCATTGGAAAACGTTC
TTCGGGGCGAAAACTCTCAAGGATCTTACCGCTGTTGAGATCCAGTTCGATGTAACCCACTCGTGCACCC
AACTGATCTTCAGCATCTTTTACTTTCACCAGCGTTTCTGGGTGAGCAAAAACAGGAAGGCAAAATGCCG
CAAAAAAGGGAATAAGGGCGACACGGAAATGTTGAATACTCATACTCTTCCTTTTTCAATATTATTGAAG
CATTTATCAGGGTTATTGTCTCATGAGCGGATACATATTTGAATGTATTTAGAAAAATAAACAAATAGGG
GTTCCGCGCACATTTCCCCGAAAAGTGCCACCTAAATTGTAAGCGTTAATATTTTGTTAAAATTCGCGTT
AAATTTTTGTTAAATCAGCTCATTTTTTAACCAATAGGCCGAAATCGGCAAAATCCCTTATAAATCAAAA
GAATAGACCGAGATAGGGT
[37 nt withheld, positions 3590-3626]
AAAGAACGTGGACTCCAACGTCAAAGG
[49 nt withheld, positions 3654-3702]
T
[91 nt withheld, positions 3704-3794]
G
[124 nt withheld, positions 3796-3919]
CCCATTCGCCATTCAGGCTGCGCAACTGTTGGGAAGGGCGATCGGTGCGGGCCTCTTCGCTATTACGCCA
GTCGACCGCCAATTCAATATGGCGTATATGGACTCATGCCAATTCAATATGGTGGATCTGGACCTGTGCC
AATTCAATATGGCGTATATGGACTCGTGCCAATTCAATATGGTGGATCTGGACCCCAGCCAATTCAATAT
GGCGGACTTGGCACCATGCCAATTCAATATGGCGGACCTGGCACTGTGCCAACTGGGGAGGGGTCTACTT
GGCACGGTGCCAAGTTTGAGGAGGGGTCTTGGCCCTGTGCCAAGTCCGCCATATTGAATTGGCATGGTGC
CAATAATGGCGGCCATATTGGCTATATGCCAGGATCAATATATAGGCAATATCCAATATGGCCCTATGCC
AATATGGCTATTGGCCAGGTTCAATACTATGTATTGGCCCTATGCCATATAGTATTCCATATATGGGTTT
TCCTATTGACGTAGATAGCCCCTCCCAATGGGCGGTCCCATATACCATATATGGGGCTTCCTAATACCGC
CCATAGCCACTCCCCCATTGACGTCAATGGTCTCTATATATGGTCTTTCCTATTGACGTCATATGGGCGG
TCCTATTGACGTATATGGCGCCTCCCCCATTGACGTCAATTACGGTAAATGGCCCGCCTGGCTCAATGCC
CATTGACGTCAATAGGACCACCCACCATTGACGTCAATGGGATGGCTCATTGCCCATTCATATCCGTTCT
CACGCCCCCTATTGACGTCAATGACGGTAAATGGCCCACTTGGCAGTACATCAATATCTATTAATAGTAA
CTTGGCAAGTACATTACTATTGGAAGTACGCCAGGGTACATTGGCAGTACTCCCATTGACGTCAATGGCG
GTAAATGGCCCGCGATGGCTGCCAAGTACATCCCCATTGACGTCAATGGGGAGGGGCAATGACGCAAATG
GGCGTTCCATTGACGTAAATGGGCGGTAGGCGTGCCTAATGGGAGGTCTATATAAGCAATGCTCGTTTAG
GGAACCGCCATTCTGCCTGGGGACGTCGGAGCAAGCTTG
